Addgene plasmid #55402: mCerulean3-Alpha Actinin-19
Purpose: Localization: Alpha Actinin, Excitation: 433, Emission: 475
Depositing lab: Michael Davidson. Publication: An improved cerulean fluorescent protein with enhanced brightness and reduced reversible photoswitching. Markwardt ML, Kremers GJ, Kraft CA, Ray K, Cranfill PJ, Wilson KA, Day RN, Wachter RM, Davidson MW, Rizzo MA. PLoS One. 2011 . 6(3):e17896. 10.1371/journal.pone.0017896 PubMed 21479270.
Backbone
  Vector backbone: mCerulean3
  Backbone size w/o insert (bp): 4750
  Vector type: Mammalian Expression
  Selectable markers: Neomycin (select with G418)
Growth in bacteria
  Bacterial resistance: Kanamycin, 50 μg/mL
  Growth temperature: 37°C
  Growth strain: DH5alpha
  Copy number: High Copy
Gene/Insert
  Gene/Insert name: Alpha-Actinin (alt name: NM_001130005.1)
  Species: H. sapiens (human)
  Promoter: CMV
  Tag / fusion protein: mCerulean3 (C terminal on backbone)
  Cloning method: Unknown
  Sequencing primers: 5′ CMV-F; 3′ SV40pA-R
Terms and licenses: Academic/Nonprofit Terms; Industry Terms: Not Available to Industry
Depositor comments: . Excitation = 433; Emission = 475
How to cite: mCerulean3-Alpha Actinin-19 was a gift from Michael Davidson (Addgene plasmid # 55402)
