[The description below was written by a language model from this plasmid's Addgene catalogue record.]
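Description:
mCerulean3-Alpha Actinin-19 is a mammalian expression plasmid that encodes human alpha-actinin fused to the cyan fluorescent protein mCerulean3. It is built on an mCerulean3 backbone of about 4.75 kb excluding the insert. The plasmid is maintained at high copy in E. coli under kanamycin selection, and it carries a neomycin resistance marker so that stably transfected mammalian cells can be selected with G418. No feature table accompanies the record, so the origins of replication and the promoter driving the resistance marker are not stated. The listed 3′ sequencing primer indicates an SV40 polyadenylation signal downstream of the coding region.

Expression is driven by the CMV promoter, a strong constitutive promoter active in most commonly used mammalian cell lines. The fluorescent protein is recorded as a C-terminal tag supplied by the backbone, so alpha-actinin lies upstream and mCerulean3 follows it in frame. The "19" in the name is not explained in the record; it may refer to the linker between the two parts. Alpha-actinin is an actin-crosslinking protein that concentrates along stress fibres and at focal adhesions, so the fusion acts as a localization marker for these actin-associated structures in live or fixed cells.

mCerulean3 is an improved Cerulean variant developed for greater brightness and reduced reversible photoswitching, with excitation recorded at 433 nm and emission at 475 nm. These properties make the construct suitable for cyan-channel fluorescence microscopy, including multicolour imaging alongside spectrally distinct fluorescent fusions.
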