>Addgene plasmid #55402 | mCerulean3-Alpha Actinin-19 | depositor partial sequence | sequence record 85807 | insert sequence
GTGACGTCAGATCCGCTAGCGCTACCGGACTCAGATCTCGAGCTCAAGCTTCGCACCATCATGGACCATT
ATGATTCTCAGCAAACCAACGATTACATGCAGCCAGAAGAGGACTGGGACCGGGACCTGCTCCTGGACCC
GGCCTGGGAGAAGCAGCAGAGAAAGACATTCACGGCATGGTGTAACTCCCACCTCCGGAAGGCGGGGACA
CAGATCGAGAACATCGAAGAGGACTTCCGGGATGGCCTGAAGCTCATGCTGCTGCTGGAGGTCATCTCAG
GTGAACGCTTGGCCAAGCCAGAGCGAGGCAAGATGAGAGTGCACAAGATCTCCAACGTCAACAAGGCCCT
GGATTTCATAGCCAGCAAAGGCGTCAAACTGGTGTCCATCGGAGCCGAAGAAATCGTGGATGGGAATGTG
AAGATGACCCTGGGCATGATCTGGACCATCATCCTGCGCTTTGCCATCCAGGACATCTCCGTGGAAGAGA
CTTCAGCCAAGGAAGGGCTGCTCCTGTGGTGTCAGAGAAAGACAGCCCCTTACAAAAATGTCAACATCCA
GAACTTCCACATAAGCTGGAAGGATGGCCTCGGCTTCTGTGCTTTGATCCACCGACACCGGCCCGAGCTG
ATTGACTACGGGAAGCTGCGGAAGGATGATCCACTCACAAATCTGAATACGGCTTTTGACGTGGCAGAGA
AGTACCTGGACATCCCCAAGATGCTGGATGCCGAAGACATCGTTGGAACTGCCCGACCGGATGAGAAAGC
CATCATGACTTACGTGTCTAGCTTCTACCACGCCTTCTCTGGAGCCCAGAAGGCGGAGACAGCAGCCAAT
CGCATCTGCAAGGTGTTGGCCGTCAACCAGGAGAACGAGCAGCTTATGGAAGACTACGAGAAGCTGGCCA
GTGATCTGTTGGAGTGGATC
