>Addgene plasmid #55402 | mCerulean3-Alpha Actinin-19 | depositor partial sequence | sequence record 85808 | insert sequence 2
CCGACACAGATACAGCAGACCAAGTCATGGCTTCCTTCAAGATCCTGGCTGGGGACAAGAACTACATTAC
CATGGACGAGCTGCGCCGCGAGCTGCCACCCGACCAGGCTGAGTACTGCATCGCGCGGATGGCCCCCTAC
ACCGGCCCCGACTCCGTGCCAGGTGCTCTGGACTACATGTCCTTCTCCACGGCGCTGTACGGCGAGAGTG
ACCTCAAGCTTCGAATTCTGCAGTCGACGGTACCGCGGGCCCGGGATCCACCGGTCGCCACCATGGTGAG
CAAGGGCGAGGAGCTGTTCACCGGGGTGGTGCCCATCCTGGTCGAGCTGGACGGCGACGTAAACGGCCAC
AAGTTCAGCGTGTCCGGCGAGGGCGAGGGCGATGCCACCTACGGCAAGCTGACCCTGAAGTTCATCTGCA
CCACCGGCAAGCTGCCCGTGCCCTGGCCCACCCTCGTGACCACCCTGAGCTGGGGCGTGCAGTGCTTCGC
CCGCTACCCCGACCACATGAAGCAGCACGACTTCTTCAAGTCCGCCATGCCCGAAGGCTACGTCCAGGAG
CGCACCATCTTCTTCAAGGACGACGGCAACTACAAGACCCGCGCCGAGGTGAAGTTCGAGGGCGACACCC
TGGTGAACCGCATCGAGCTGAAGGGCATCGACTTCAAGGAGGACGGCAACATCCTGGGGCACAAGCTGGA
GTACAACGCCATCCACGGCAACGTCTATATCACCGCCGACAAGCAGAAGAACGGCATCAAGGCCAACTTC
GGCCTCAACTGCAACATCGAGGACGGCAGCGTGCAGCTCGCCGACCACTACCAGCAGAACACCCCCATCG
GCGACGGCCCCGTGCTGCTGCCCGACAACCACTACCTGAGCACCCAGTCCAAGCTGAGCAAAGACCCCAA
CGAGAAGCGCGATCACATGGTCCTGCTGGAGTTCGTGACCGCCGCCGGGATCACTCTCGGCATGGACGAG
CTGTACAAGTAAAGCGGCCGCGACTCTAGATCATAATCAGCCATACCAC
